>Addgene plasmid #20184 | 3XFlagNICD2 | addgene full sequence | sequence record 219884 | Addgene NGS Result
GTACATTTATATTGGCTCATGTCCAATATGACCGCCATGTTGACATTGATTATTGACTAGTTATTAATAG
TAATCAATTACGGGGTCATTAGTTCATAGCCCATATATGGAGTTCCGCGTTACATAACTTACGGTAAATG
GCCCGCCTGGCTGACCGCCCAACGACCCCCGCCCATTGACGTCAATAATGACGTATGTTCCCATAGTAAC
GCCAATAGGGACTTTCCATTGACGTCAATGGGTGGAGTATTTACGGTAAACTGCCCACTTGGCAGTACAT
CAAGTGTATCATATGCCAAGTCCGCCCCCTATTGACGTCAATGACGGTAAATGGCCCGCCTGGCATTATG
CCCAGTACATGACCTTACGGGACTTTCCTACTTGGCAGTACATCTACGTATTAGTCATCGCTATTACCAT
GGTGATGCGGTTTTGGCAGTACACCAATGGGCGTGGATAGCGGTTTGACTCACGGGGATTTCCAAGTCTC
CACCCCATTGACGTCAATGGGAGTTTGTTTTGGCACCAAAATCAACGGGACTTTCCAAAATGTCGTAATA
ACCCCGCCCCGTTGACGCAAATGGGCGGTAGGCGTGTACGGTGGGAGGTCTATATAAGCAGAGCTCGTTT
AGTGAACCGTCAGAATTCACCATGGACTACAAAGACCATGACGGTGATTATAAAGATCATGATATCGATT
ACAAGGATGACGATGACAAGCTTGCATGCCTGCAGGTCGACTCTAGAATGGCCAAGCGGAAGCGCAAGCA
TGGCTTCCTCTGGCTGCCGGAAGGGTTCACCCTCCGCCGAGACTCTAGCAATCACAAGCGCCGTGAACCT
GTGGGACAGGATGCCGTGGGGCTGAAAAATCTCTCCGTGCAAGTGTCAGAGGCTAACCTGATTGGTTCTG
GGACAAGTGAACATTGGGTTGATGATGAAGGACCCCAGCCAAAGAAAGCCAAGGCTGAGGATGAGGCTTT
GCTGTCGGAAGATGACCCCATCGATCGACGGCCCTGGACACAGCAGCACCTTGAAGCTGCAGACATCCGC
CACACTCCATCCCTGGCACTCACTCCTCCTCAGGCAGAACAGGAGGTGGACGTGCTGGACGTGAATGTCC
GAGGCCCAGATGGGTGTACTCCACTGATGCTGGCTTCTCTCCGAGGAGGCAGCTCAGACCTGAGTGATGA
AGACGAAGATGCTGAGGACTCTTCTGCCAACATCATCACAGACTTGGTCTACCAAGGTGCCAGCCTTCAA
GCACAGACAGACCGCACTGGCGAGATGGCCCTGCACCTTGCAGCCCGCTATTCGAGAGCTGATGCTGCCA
AACGCCTCCTGGATGCTGGTGCGGATGCAAATGCCCAGGACAACATGGGCCGATGTCCTCTTCACGCTGC
GGTGGCAGCAGACGCCCAAGGTGTCTTTCAGATTCTGATCCGCAACCGTGTAACCGATCTGGATGCCAGA
ATGAACGATGGTACTACCCCCCTGATCCTGGCTGCCCGCCTGGCTGTGGAAGGAATGGTGGCAGAGTTGA
TCAATTGCCAAGCAGATGTCAATGCAGTGGATGATCATGGAAAATCTGCCCTCCACTGGGCAGCTGCTGT
CAATAATGTGGAGGCGACTCTTCTGCTGTTGAAGAATGGGGCCAACAGAGATATGCAGGACAATAAGGAA
GAGACACCTTTGTTTCTTGCTGCCCGAGAGGGAAGTTATGAAGCGGCCAAAATCCTGTTAGACCATTTTG
CCAACCGGGACATCACTGACCACATGGACCGCCTTCCCCGGGATGTGGCTCGGGACCGCATGCACCATGA
CATCGTTCGCCTCCTGGACGAGTATAACGTGACTCCCAGCCCTCCGGGAACGGTCTTGACTTCTGCGCTC
TCACCTGTCCTCTGTGGGCCCAACAGGTCTTTCCTCAGTCTGAAGCACACCCCAATGGGTAAGAAGGCTA
GGCGGCCCAACACCAAGAGCACCATGCCCACGAGCCTGCCTAACCTTGCCAAGGAGGCCAAGGATGCCAA
GGGCAGCAGGAGGAAGAAGTGTCTGAACGAGAAGGTCCAGCTGTCCGAGAGCTCAGTGACTCTATCCCCC
GTCGATTCGCTCGAGTCTCCTCACACGTATGTCTCCGATGCCACATCCTCTCCCATGATCACATCCCCTG
GAATCTTACAGGCCTCGCCCACCCCCCTGCTGGCTGCTGCCGCCCCGGCTGCCCCAGTGCACACACAGCA
TGCGCTGTCTTTCTCTAACCTTCATGACATGCAGCCTTTGGCTCCTGGAGCCAGCACCGTGCTCCCCTCG
GTCAGCCAGCTGCTATCCCACCACCACATCGCGCCCCCAGGTAGTAGCAGTGCAGGAAGCTTGGGCAGGT
TACATCCAGTTCCTGTCCCAGCAGACTGGATGAACCGTGTGGAGATGAACGAGACCCAGTACAGTGAAAT
GTTTGGCATGGTCCTGGCTCCTGCAGAGGGAGCCCACCCTGGCATAGCAGCTCCCCAGAGCAGACCTCCG
GAAGGGAAGCACATGTCCACCCAGCGGGAGCCCTTGCCTCCCATCGTGACTTTCCAGCTTATCCCAAAAG
GCAGCATTGCCCAGGCAGCCGGAGCTCCCCAGACGCAGTCCAGTTGCCCTCCAGCTGTTGCAGGCCCCTT
GCCCTCTATGTACCAGATCCCAGAGATGCCCCGTTTGCCCAGTGTGGCTTTCCCACCTACCATGATGCCC
CAGCAGGAGGGGCAGGTAGCTCAGACCATTGTGCCAACCTATCATCCTTTCCCAGCCTCTGTGGGCAAGT
ACCCCACACCCCCTTCCCAACACAGTTACGCCTCCTCAAATGCTGCTGAGCGAACCCCCAGTCATGGTGG
TCACCTCCAGGGCGAGCACCCATACCTGACACCATCCCCAGAGTCTCCTGACCAATGGTCAAGCTCTTCA
CCACACTCTGCATCTGACTGGTCAGATGTGACCACCAGCCCAACTCCTGGAGGTGGTGGAGGCGGTCAGC
GGGGACCCGGAACACACATGTCCGAGCCACCACACAGCAACATGCAGGTGTATGCATAGGGATCCCGGGT
GGCATCCCTGTGACCCCTCCCCAGTGCCTCTCCTGGCCCTGGAAGTTGCCACTCCAGTGCCCACCAGCCT
TGTCCTAATAAAATTAAGTTGCATCATTTTGTCTGACTAGGTGTCCTTCTATAATATTATGGGGTGGAGG
GGGGTGGTATGGAGCAAGGGGCAAGTTGGGAAGACAACCTGTAGGGCCTGCGGGGTCTATTGGGAACCAA
GCTGGAGTGCAGTGGCACAATCTTGGCTCACTGCAATCTCCGCCTCCTGGGTTCAAGCGATTCTCCTGCC
TCAGCCTCCCGAGTTGTTGGGATTCCAGGCATGCATGACCAGGCTCAGCTAATTTTTGTTTTTTTGGTAG
AGACGGGGTTTCACCATATTGGCCAGGCTGGTCTCCAACTCCTAATCTCAGGTGATCTACCCACCTTGGC
CTCCCAAATTGCTGGGATTACAGGCGTGAACCACTGCTCCCTTCCCTGTCCTTCTGATTTTAAAATAACT
ATACCAGCAGGAGGACGTCCAGACACAGCATAGGCTACCTGGCCATGCCCAACCGGTGGGACATTTGAGT
TGCTTGCTTGGCACTGTCCTCTCATGCGTTGGGTCCACTCAGTAGATGCCTGTTGAATTGGGTACGCGGC
CAGCTTGGCTGTGGAATGTGTGTCAGTTAGGGTGTGGAAAGTCCCCAGGCTCCCCAGCAGGCAGAAGTAT
GCAAAGCATGCATCTCAATTAGTCAGCAACCAGGTGTGGAAAGTCCCCAGGCTCCCCAGCAGGCAGAAGT
ATGCAAAGCATGCATCTCAATTAGTCAGCAACCATAGTCCCGCCCCTAACTCCGCCCATCCCGCCCCTAA
CTCCGCCCAGTTCCGCCCATTCTCCGCCCCATGGCTGACTAATTTTTTTTATTTATGCAGAGGCCGAGGC
CGCCTCGGCCTCTGAGCTATTCCAGAAGTAGTGAGGAGGCTTTTTTGGAGGCCTAGGCTTTTGCAAAAAG
CTCCTCGAGGAACTGAAAAACCAGAAAGTTAATTCCCTATAGTGAGTCGTATTAAATTCGTAATCATGTC
ATAGCTGTTTCCTGTGTGAAATTGTTATCCGCTCACAATTCCACACAACATACGAGCCGGAAGCATAAAG
TGTAAAGCCTGGGGTGCCTAATGAGTGAGCTAACTCACATTAATTGCGTTGCGCTCACTGCCCGCTTTCC
AGTCGGGAAACCTGTCGTGCCAGCTGCATTAATGAATCGGCCAACGCGCGGGGAGAGGCGGTTTGCGTAT
TGGGCGCTCTTCCGCTTCCTCGCTCACTGACTCGCTGCGCTCGGTCGTTCGGCTGCGGCGAGCGGTATCA
GCTCACTCAAAGGCGGTAATACGGTTATCCACAGAATCAGGGGATAACGCAGGAAAGAACATGTGAGCAA
AAGGCCAGCAAAAGGCCAGGAACCGTAAAAAGGCCGCGTTGCTGGCGTTTTTCCATAGGCTCCGCCCCCC
TGACGAGCATCACAAAAATCGACGCTCAAGTCAGAGGTGGCGAAACCCGACAGGACTATAAAGATACCAG
GCGTTTCCCCCTGGAAGCTCCCTCGTGCGCTCTCCTGTTCCGACCCTGCCGCTTACCGGATACCTGTCCG
CCTTTCTCCCTTCGGGAAGCGTGGCGCTTTCTCATAGCTCACGCTGTAGGTATCTCAGTTCGGTGTAGGT
CGTTCGCTCCAAGCTGGGCTGTGTGCACGAACCCCCCGTTCAGCCCGACCGCTGCGCCTTATCCGGTAAC
TATCGTCTTGAGTCCAACCCGGTAAGACACGACTTATCGCCACTGGCAGCAGCCACTGGTAACAGGATTA
GCAGAGCGAGGTATGTAGGCGGTGCTACAGAGTTCTTGAAGTGGTGGCCTAACTACGGCTACACTAGAAG
AACAGTATTTGGTATCTGCGCTCTGCTGAAGCCAGTTACCTTCGGAAAAAGAGTTGGTAGCTCTTGATCC
GGCAAACAAACCACCGCTGGTAGCGGTGGTTTTTTTGTTTGCAAGCAGCAGATTACGCGCAGAAAAAAAG
GATCTCAAGAAGATCCTTTGATCTTTTCTACGGGGTCTGACGCTCAGTGGAACGAAAACTCACGTTAAGG
GATTTTGGTCATGAGATTATCAAAAAGGATCTTCACCTAGATCCTTTTAAATTAAAAATGAAGTTTTAAA
TCAATCTAAAGTATATATGAGTAAACTTGGTCTGACAGTTACCAATGCTTAATCAGTGAGGCACCTATCT
CAGCGATCTGTCTATTTCGTTCATCCATAGTTGCCTGACTCCCCGTCGTGTAGATAACTACGATACGGGA
GGGCTTACCATCTGGCCCCAGTGCTGCAATGATACCGCGAGACCCACGCTCACCGGCTCCAGATTTATCA
GCAATAAACCAGCCAGCCGGAAGGGCCGAGCGCAGAAGTGGTCCTGCAACTTTATCCGCCTCCATCCAGT
CTATTAATTGTTGCCGGGAAGCTAGAGTAAGTAGTTCGCCAGTTAATAGTTTGCGCAACGTTGTTGCCAT
TGCTACAGGCATCGTGGTGTCACGCTCGTCGTTTGGTATGGCTTCATTCAGCTCCGGTTCCCAACGATCA
AGGCGAGTTACATGATCCCCCATGTTGTGCAAAAAAGCGGTTAGCTCCTTCGGTCCTCCGATCGTTGTCA
GAAGTAAGTTGGCCGCAGTGTTATCACTCATGGTTATGGCAGCACTGCATAATTCTCTTACTGTCATGCC
ATCCGTAAGATGCTTTTCTGTGACTGGTGAGTACTCAACCAAGTCATTCTGAGAATAGTGTATGCGGCGA
CCGAGTTGCTCTTGCCCGGCGTCAATACGGGATAATACCGCGCCACATAGCAGAACTTTAAAAGTGCTCA
TCATTGGAAAACGTTCTTCGGGGCGAAAACTCTCAAGGATCTTACCGCTGTTGAGATCCAGTTCGATGTA
ACCCACTCGTGCACCCAACTGATCTTCAGCATCTTTTACTTTCACCAGCGTTTCTGGGTGAGCAAAAACA
GGAAGGCAAAATGCCGCAAAAAAGGGAATAAGGGCGACACGGAAATGTTGAATACTCATACTCTTCCTTT
TTCAATATTATTGAAGCATTTATCAGGGTTATTGTCTCATGAGCGGATACATATTTGAATGTATTTAGAA
AAATAAACAAATAGGGGTTCCGCGCACATTTCCCCGAAAAGTGCCACCTG
[124 nt withheld, positions 6281-6404]
C
[91 nt withheld, positions 6406-6496]
A
[49 nt withheld, positions 6498-6546]
CCTTTGACGTTGGAGTCCACGTTCTTT
[37 nt withheld, positions 6574-6610]
ACCCTATCTCGGTCTATTCTTTTGATTTATAAGGGATTTTGCCGATTTCGGCCTATTGGTTAAAAAATGA
GCTGATTTAACAAAAATTTAACGCGAATTTTAACAAAATATTAACGCTTACAATTTCCATTCGCCATTCA
GGCTGCGCAACTGTTGGGAAGGGCGATCGGTGCGGGCCTCTTCGCTATTACGCCAGCTGGCGAAAGGGGG
ATGTGCTGCAAGGCGATTAAGTTGGGTAACGCCAGGGTTTTCCCAGTCACGACGTTGTAAAACGACGGCC
AGTGCCAAGCTGATCTATACATTGAATCAATATTGGCAATTAGCCATATTAGTCATTGGTTATATAGCAT
AAATCAATATTGGCTATTGGCCATTGCATACGTTGTATCTATATCATAATAT
Features (pLannotate 1.2.2; 17 found; start..end, strand, type, name):
     42..421     +  enhancer       CMV enhancer: human cytomegalovirus immediate early enhancer
    423..622     +  promoter       CMV promoter: human cytomegalovirus (CMV) immediate early promoter
    655..720     +  CDS            3xFLAG: three tandem FLAG® epitope tags, followed by an enterokinase cleavage site
    718..747     -  misc_feature   MCS (fragment): pUC18/19 multiple cloning site
    748..3066    +  CDS            Notch2 (fragment): NOTC2_MOUSE - Experimental evidence at protein level: Swiss-Prot protein existence level 1. Functions as a receptor for membrane-bound ligands Jagged-1 (JAG1), Jagged-2 (JAG2) and Delta-1 (DLL1) to regulate cell-fate determination (PubMed:10393120). Upon ligand activation through the released notch intracellular domain (NICD) it forms a transcriptional activator complex with RBPJ/RBPSUH and activates genes of the enhancer of split locus (PubMed:10393120, PubMed:18710934). Affects the implementation of differentiation, proliferation and apoptotic programs (PubMed:10393120, PubMed:18710934). May
   3077..3699    +  polyA_signal   hGH poly(A) signal: human growth hormone polyadenylation signal
   3728..4057    +  promoter       SV40 promoter: SV40 enhancer and early promoter
   4096..4114    -  promoter       T7 promoter: promoter for bacteriophage T7 RNA polymerase
   4152..4168    -  protein_bind   lac operator: The lac repressor binds to the lac operator to inhibit transcription in E. coli. This inhibition can be relieved by adding lactose or isopropyl-β-D-thiogalactopyranoside (IPTG). lac repressor encoded by lacI
   4176..4206    -  promoter       lac promoter: promoter for the E. coli lac operon
   4221..4242    -  protein_bind   CAP binding site: CAP binding activates transcription in the presence of cAMP. E. coli catabolite activator protein
   4255..4347    -  CDS            lacI (fragment): lac repressor; lacI; The lac repressor binds to the lac operator to inhibit transcription in E. coli. This inhibition can be relieved by adding lactose or isopropyl-β-D-thiogalactopyranoside (IPTG).
   4530..5118    -  rep_origin     ori: high-copy-number ColE1/pMB1/pBR322/pUC origin of replication
   5289..6149    -  CDS            AmpR: β-lactamase; bla; confers resistance to ampicillin, carbenicillin, and related antibiotics
   6150..6254    -  promoter       AmpR promoter: bla
   6281..6709    +  rep_origin     f1 ori (sequence partly withheld): f1 bacteriophage origin of replication; arrow indicates direction of (+) strand synthesis
   6740..6894    -  CDS            lacZα (fragment): LacZα fragment of β-galactosidase; lacZ fragment
