[The description below was written by a language model from this plasmid's Addgene catalogue record and pLannotate feature annotations shown in this document.]
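Description:
3XFlagNICD2 is a mammalian expression plasmid built on the commercial p3XFLAG-CMV-7 backbone, carrying the intracellular domain of mouse Notch2 (NICD2). The sequenced record is about 7.0 kb. In E. coli it is maintained at high copy through a ColE1/pUC-type origin and selected with ampicillin via the β-lactamase gene. An f1 phage origin is also present, along with backbone remnants such as lac promoter/operator elements, lacI and lacZα fragments and a T7 promoter. An SV40 enhancer/early promoter region lies downstream of the expression cassette, but the feature table shows no mammalian selection marker, so the plasmid appears suited to transient transfection.

The expression cassette consists of the human cytomegalovirus immediate-early enhancer and promoter, an N-terminal 3xFLAG epitope (with an enterokinase cleavage site) supplied by the backbone, the Notch2 fragment inserted between the XbaI and BamHI sites, and the human growth hormone polyadenylation signal. The insert was amplified from a full-length mouse Notch2 plasmid and was originally described as spanning Met-1699 to Ala-2470. The repository's sequencing supports updated numbering of Met-1701 to Ala-2473.

NICD is the fragment normally released from the receptor after ligand activation, and it forms a transcriptional activator complex with RBPJ/CSL. Expressing it directly therefore gives ligand-independent Notch2 signalling, and the FLAG tag allows detection or immunoprecipitation. The plasmid belongs to a set of FLAG-tagged NICD constructs made to compare the target selectivity of vertebrate Notch paralogues on CSL-binding-site-containing promoters.
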