Addgene plasmid #20184: 3XFlagNICD2
Depositing lab: Raphael Kopan. Publication: Target selectivity of vertebrate notch proteins. Collaboration between discrete domains and CSL-binding site architecture determines activation probability. Ong CT, Cheng HT, Chang LW, Ohtsuka T, Kageyama R, Stormo GD, Kopan R. J Biol Chem. 2006 Feb 24. 281(8):5106-19. 10.1074/jbc.M506108200 PubMed 16365048.
Backbone
  Vector backbone: p3XFLAG-CMV-7
  Backbone manufacturer: Sigma
  Backbone size w/o insert (bp): 4700
  Vector type: Mammalian Expression
Growth in bacteria
  Bacterial resistance: Ampicillin, 100 μg/mL
  Growth temperature: 37°C
  Growth strain: DH5alpha
  Copy number: High Copy
Gene/Insert
  Gene/Insert name: Notch 2 intracellular domain (alt names: NICD2; Notch 2)
  Species: M. musculus (mouse)
  Insert size (bp): 2403
  Mutation: Contains murine Notch 2 Intracellular Domain (Met-1699 to Ala-2470)
  GenBank ID: NM_010928.2 NP_035058.2
  Entrez Gene: Notch2 (a.k.a. N2)
  Promoter: CMV
  Tag / fusion protein: 3X FLAG (N terminal on backbone)
  Cloning method: Restriction Enzyme; 5′ cloning site Xba1 (not destroyed); 3′ cloning site BamH1 (not destroyed)
  Sequencing primers: 5′ CMV-F; 3′ hGH-pA-R
Resource information
  A portion of this plasmid was derived from a plasmid made by: Notch 2 plasmid from Dr. Yoshio Hamada (NIBB, Japan)
Terms and licenses: Academic/Nonprofit Terms; Industry Terms: Not Available to Industry
Depositor comments: All NICD plasmids were cloned into the p3XFLAG-CMV-7(TM) expression vector (Sigma). NICD2 was cloned into XbaI/BamHI sites. NICD2 (Met-1699 to Ala-2470 of full-length mouse N2) was amplified from the N2 plasmid (gift from Dr. Y. Hamada) using primers 5XbaN2 (5'-GCTCTAGAATGGCCAAGCGGAAGCGCAAG-3') and 3BamN2 (5'-GCGGATCCCTATGCATACACCTGCATGTTGCTG-3'). Please note that Addgene sequencing results confirm the updated domain numbering to be Met 1701-Ala 2473.
How to cite: 3XFlagNICD2 was a gift from Raphael Kopan (Addgene plasmid # 20184 ; http://n2t.net/addgene:20184 ; RRID:Addgene_20184)
