>Addgene plasmid #20184 | 3XFlagNICD2 | addgene partial sequence | sequence record 56601 | CMV-F 5'-CGCAAATGGGCGGTAGGCGTG-3'
CTATATAAGCAGAGCTCGTTTAGTGAACCGTCAGAATTCACCATGGACTACAAAGACCATGACGGTGATT
ATAAAGATCATGATATCGATTACAAGGATGACGATGACAAGCTTGCATGCCTGCAGGTCGACTCTAGAAT
GGCCAAGCGGAAGCGCAAGCATGGCTTCCTCTGGCTGCCGGAAGGGTTCACCCTCCGCCGAGACTCTAGC
AATCACAAGCGCCGTGAACCTGTGGGACAGGATGCCGTGGGGCTGAAAAATCTCTCCGTGCAAGTGTCAG
AGGCTAACCTGATTGGTTCTGGGACAAGTGAACATTGGGTTGATGATGAAGGACCCCAGCCAAAGAAAGC
CAAGGCTGAGGATGAGGCTTTGCTGTCGGAAGATGACCCCATCGATCGACGGCCCTGGACACAGCAGCAC
CTTGAAGCTGCAGACATCCGCCACACTCCATCCCTGGCACTCACTCCTCCTCAGGCAGAACAGGAGGTGG
ACGTGCTGGACGTGAATGTCCGAGGCCCAGATGGGTGTACTCCACTGATGCTGGCTTCTCTCCGAGGAGG
CAGCTCAGACCTGAGTGATGAAGACGAAGATGCTGAGGACTCTTCTGCCAACATCATCACAGACTTGGTC
TACCAAGGTGCCAGCCTTCAAGCACAGACAGACCGCACTGGCGAGATGGCCCTGCACCTTGCAGCCCGCT
ATTCGAGAGCTGATGCTGCCAAACGCCTCCTGGATGCTGGTGCGGATGCAAATGCCCAGGACAACATGGG
CCGATGTCCTCTTCACGCTGCGGTGGCAGCAGACGCCCAAGGTGTCTTTCAGATTCTGATCCGCAACCGT
GTAACCGATCTGGATGCCAGAATGAACGATGGTACTACCCCCCTGATCCTGGCTGCCCGCCTGGCTGTGG
AAGGAATGGTGGCAGAGTTGATCAATTGCCAAGCAGA
