>Addgene plasmid #20184 | 3XFlagNICD2 | addgene partial sequence | sequence record 56603 | hGH-pA-R 5'-CCAGCTTGGTTCCCAATAGA-3'
GGTTGTCTTCCCAACTTGCCCCTTGCTCCATACCACCCCCCTCCACCCCATAATATTATAGAAGGACACC
TAGTCAGACAAAATGATGCAACTTAATTTTATTAGGACAAGGCTGGTGGGCACTGGAGTGGCAACTTCCA
GGGCCAGGAGAGGCACTGGGGAGGGGTCACAGGGATGCCACCCGGGATCCCTATGCATACACCTGCATGT
TGCTGTGTGGTGGCTCGGACATGTGTGTTCCGGGTCCCCGCTGACCGCCTCCACCACCTCCAGGAGTTGG
GCTGGTGGTCACATCTGACCAGTCAGATGCAGAGTGTGGTGAAGAGCTTGACCATTGGTCAGGAGACTCT
GGGGATGGTGTCAGGTATGGGTGCTCGCCCTGGAGGTGACCACCATGACTGGGGGTTCGCTCAGCAGCAT
TTGAGGAGGCGTAACTGTGTTGGGAAGGGGGTGTGGGGTACTTGCCCACAGAGGCTGGGAAAGGATGATA
GGTTGGCACAATGGTCTGAGCTACCTGCCCCTCCTGCTGGGGCATCATGGTAGGTGGGAAAGCCACACTG
GGCAAACGGGGCATCTCTGGGATCTGGTACATAGAGGGCAAGGGGCCTGCAACAGCTGGAGGGCAACTGG
ACTGCGTCTGGGGAGCTCCGGCTGCCTGGGCAATGCTGCCTTTTGGGATAAGCTGGAAAGTCACGATGGG
AGGCAAGGGCTCCCGCTGGGTGGACATGTGCTTCCCTTCCGGAGGTCTGCTCTGGGGAGCTGCTATGCCA
GGGTGGGCTCCCTCTGCAGGAGCCAGGACCATGCCAAACATTTCACTGTACTGGGTCTCGTTCATCTCCA
CACGGTTCATCCAGTCTGCTGGGACAGGAACTGGATGTAACCTGCCCAAGCTTCCTGCACTGCTACTACC
TG
